Addgene plasmid #98167: p-mCherry-C1-Aurora
Purpose: red-shifted artificial anion conducting channelrhodopsin (aACR). Activation up to 600 nm; off-kinetics 260 ms. Codon optimized for mammalian expression.
Depositing lab: Peter Hegemann. Publication: Anion-conducting channelrhodopsins with tuned spectra and modified kinetics engineered for optogenetic manipulation of behavior. Wietek J, Rodriguez-Rozada S, Tutas J, Tenedini F, Grimm C, Oertner TG, Soba P, Hegemann P, Wiegert JS. Sci Rep. 2017 Nov 2;7(1):14957. doi: 10.1038/s41598-017-14330-y. PubMed 29097684.
Backbone
  Vector backbone: pEGFP-C1
  Backbone size w/o insert (bp): 4714
  Vector type: Mammalian Expression
  Selectable markers: Neomycin (select with G418)
Growth in bacteria
  Bacterial resistance: Kanamycin, 50 μg/mL
  Growth temperature: 37°C
  Growth strain: XL1 Blue
  Copy number: High Copy
Gene/Insert
  Gene/Insert name: Synthetic construct Aurora gene (alt names: Aurora; ReaChR, bReachEs)
  Species: Synthetic
  Insert size (bp): 915
  Mutation: V59S, E83N, E90Q, E101S, V117R, E123S, P242R, A246N, N258Q, E273S
  Promoter: CMV (+enhancer)
  Tag / fusion protein: mCherry (C terminal on backbone)
  Cloning method: Restriction Enzyme; 5′ cloning site NheI (not destroyed); 3′ cloning site AgeI (not destroyed)
  Sequencing primers: 5′ EGFP-N1-F: GAGGTCTATATAAGCAGAGC or CMV-F: GCAAATGGGCGGTAGGCGT; 3′ EGFP-C1-R: AACCATTATAAGCTGCAATAAAC
Terms and licenses: Academic/Nonprofit Terms; Industry Terms: Not Available to Industry
How to cite: p-mCherry-C1-Aurora was a gift from Peter Hegemann (Addgene plasmid # 98167 ; http://n2t.net/addgene:98167 ; RRID:Addgene_98167)
