[The description below was written by a language model from this plasmid's Addgene catalogue record and pLannotate feature annotations shown in this document.]
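Description:
p-mCherry-C1-Aurora is a mammalian expression plasmid built on the pEGFP-C1 backbone, in which the fluorescent protein is mCherry rather than EGFP. It is maintained in E. coli as a high-copy plasmid through a ColE1/pUC-type origin and also carries an f1 phage origin. A single NeoR/KanR (Tn5 aminoglycoside phosphotransferase) gene serves both hosts: the bacterial AmpR (bla) promoter drives it for kanamycin selection in bacteria, and the SV40 enhancer/early promoter drives it for G418 selection in mammalian cells, with an HSV TK polyadenylation signal downstream. The short RSF ori, ble, bGH poly(A) and large T antigen hits in the feature table are fragment-level matches typical of this backbone family rather than functional modules.

The payload is Aurora, a synthetic, mammalian codon-optimised artificial anion-conducting channelrhodopsin (aACR) of about 915 bp. The record gives ReaChR and bReachEs as alternative names and lists ten substitutions (V59S, E83N, E90Q, E101S, V117R, E123S, P242R, A246N, N258Q, E273S). It was cloned between NheI and AgeI sites, downstream of the CMV enhancer/immediate early promoter and upstream of mCherry, giving a C-terminal mCherry fusion terminated by the SV40 poly(A) signal. The automated annotation leaves the region between the CMV promoter and mCherry unlabelled, and this gap is where the opsin coding sequence would lie.

According to the record, Aurora is red-shifted, can be activated up to 600 nm and has off-kinetics of about 260 ms. The plasmid is suited to transfecting mammalian cells to express a light-gated anion channel, with the red fluorescent tag reporting expression and localisation. The associated work concerns characterising such channels and using them for optogenetic manipulation of behaviour.
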