Features (pLannotate 1.2.2; 15 found; start..end, strand, type, name):
     19..78      +  rep_origin     RSF ori (fragment): Plasmids containing the RSF 1030 origin of replication can be propagated in E. coli cells that contain additional plasmids with compatible origins.
    146..449     +  enhancer       CMV enhancer: human cytomegalovirus immediate early enhancer
    450..653     +  promoter       CMV promoter: human cytomegalovirus (CMV) immediate early promoter
   1619..2327    +  CDS            mCherry (fragment): monomeric derivative of DsRed fluorescent protein (Shaner et al., 2004) mammalian codon-optimized
   2329..2378    +  misc_feature   MCS (fragment): multiple cloning site
   2395..2479    +  CDS            large T antigen (fragment): large T antigen from SV40 (simian virus 40)
   2502..2623    +  polyA_signal   SV40 poly(A) signal: SV40 polyadenylation signal
   2657..3085    -  rep_origin     f1 ori (sequence partly withheld): f1 bacteriophage origin of replication; arrow indicates direction of (+) strand synthesis
   3112..3216    +  promoter       AmpR promoter: bla
   3218..3575    +  promoter       SV40 promoter: SV40 enhancer and early promoter
   3610..4404    +  CDS            NeoR/KanR: aminoglycoside phosphotransferase from Tn5; aph(3')-II (or nptII); confers resistance to neomycin, kanamycin, and G418 (Geneticin®)
   4425..4577    +  CDS            ble (fragment): BLE_KLEPN - Experimental evidence at protein level: Swiss-Prot protein existence level 1. Binding protein with a strong affinity to the bleomycin family of antibiotics. Binds to CL990; an antimitotic-antibiotic compound. From Klebsiella pneumoniae.
   4636..4683    +  polyA_signal   HSV TK poly(A) signal: herpes simplex virus thymidine kinase polyadenylation signal (Cole and Stacy, 1985)
   4774..4790    -  polyA_signal   bGH poly(A) signal (fragment): bovine growth hormone polyadenylation signal
   5012..5600    +  rep_origin     ori: high-copy-number ColE1/pMB1/pBR322/pUC origin of replication
>Addgene plasmid #98167 | p-mCherry-C1-Aurora | addgene full sequence | sequence record 182713 | Addgene NGS Result
CCTGGCCTTTTGCTGGCCTTTTGCTCACATGTTCTTTCCTGCGTTATCCCCTGATTCTGTGGATAACCGT
ATTACCGCCATGCATTAGTTATTAATAGTAATCAATTACGGGGTCATTAGTTCATAGCCCATATATGGAG
TTCCGCGTTACATAACTTACGGTAAATGGCCCGCCTGGCTGACCGCCCAACGACCCCCGCCCATTGACGT
CAATAATGACGTATGTTCCCATAGTAACGCCAATAGGGACTTTCCATTGACGTCAATGGGTGGAGTATTT
ACGGTAAACTGCCCACTTGGCAGTACATCAAGTGTATCATATGCCAAGTACGCCCCCTATTGACGTCAAT
GACGGTAAATGGCCCGCCTGGCATTATGCCCAGTACATGACCTTATGGGACTTTCCTACTTGGCAGTACA
TCTACGTATTAGTCATCGCTATTACCATGGTGATGCGGTTTTGGCAGTACATCAATGGGCGTGGATAGCG
GTTTGACTCACGGGGATTTCCAAGTCTCCACCCCATTGACGTCAATGGGAGTTTGTTTTGGCACCAAAAT
CAACGGGACTTTCCAAAATGTCGTAACAACTCCGCCCCATTGACGCAAATGGGCGGTAGGCGTGTACGGT
GGGAGGTCTATATAAGCAGAGCTGGTTTAGTGAACCGTCAGATCCGCTAGCGCCACAATGGATTACGGCG
GAGCCCTGTCAGCAGTCGGCCTGTTTCAGACCTCATATACCCTGGAGAATAACGGCAGCGTCATCTGTAT
CCCAAATAACGGGCAGTGTTTCTGCCTGGCATGGCTGAAGAGCAACGGCACCAATGCAGAGAAGCTGGCA
GCCAATATCCTGCAGTGGGTGTCATTTGCCCTGTCTGTGGCATGTCTGGGATGGTACGCCTATCAGGCAT
GGAGAGCCACTTGTGGATGGGAGAACGTGTATGTCGCTCTGATTCAGATGATGAAGAGCATCATTGAGGC
CTTCCATTCCTTTGATTCACCAGCTACTCTGTGGCTGTCAAGTGGCAACGGGGTCAGGTGGATGAGATAT
GGGAGCTGGCTGCTGACCTGCCCCGTGATTCTGATCCACCTGAGCAACCTGACTGGCCTGAAGGACGATT
ACAGCAAGCGCACTATGGGGCTGCTGGTCTCAGACGTGGGATGTATCGTGTGGGGCGCCACAAGCGCAAT
GTGCACAGGCTGGACCAAGATCCTGTTTTTCCTGATCAGCCTGTCTTACGGCATGTACACTTACTTCCAT
GCCGCAAAGGTGTACATCGAGGCTTTCCACACCGTGCCAAAGGGACTGTGCAGACAGCTGGTGCGGGCAA
TGGCTTGGCTGTTCTTTGTGAGCTGGGGGATGTTTCCAGTCCTGTTTCTGCTGGGACCCGAGGGCTTCGG
GCACATCAGCAGATACGGGTCCAACATTGGCCACAGCATTCTGGATCTGATTGCCAAGCAGATGTGGGGA
GTGCTGGGAAACTACCTGAGGGTGAAAATTCACAGCCATATCCTGCTGTACGGAGATATCCGCAAGAAGC
AGAAAATCACCATTGCAGGGCAGGAAATGGAAGTGGAAACTCTGGTCGCCGAGGAGGAAGACGCTGGGGC
TGTACCGGTGGTGAGCAAGGGCGAGGAGGATAACATGGCCATCATCAAGGAGTTCATGCGCTTCAAGGTG
CACATGGAGGGCTCCGTGAACGGCCACGAGTTCGAGATCGAGGGCGAGGGCGAGGGCCGCCCCTACGAGG
GCACCCAGACCGCCAAGCTGAAGGTGACCAAGGGTGGCCCCCTGCCCTTCGCCTGGGACATCCTGTCCCC
TCAGTTCATGTACGGCTCCAAGGCCTACGTGAAGCACCCCGCCGACATCCCCGACTACTTGAAGCTGTCC
TTCCCCGAGGGCTTCAAGTGGGAGCGCGTGATGAACTTCGAGGACGGCGGCGTGGTGACCGTGACCCAGG
ACTCCTCCCTGCAGGACGGCGAGTTCATCTACAAGGTGAAGCTGCGCGGCACCAACTTCCCCTCCGACGG
CCCCGTAATGCAGAAGAAGACCATGGGCTGGGAGGCCTCCTCCGAGCGGATGTACCCCGAGGACGGCGCC
CTGAAGGGCGAGATCAAGCAGAGGCTGAAGCTGAAGGACGGCGGCCACTACGACGCTGAGGTCAAGACCA
CCTACAAGGCCAAGAAGCCCGTGCAGCTGCCCGGCGCCTACAACGTCAACATCAAGTTGGACATCACCTC
CCACAACGAGGACTACACCATCGTGGAACAGTACGAACGCGCCGAGGGCCGCCACTCCACCGGCGGCATG
GACGAGCTGTACAAGTAAGAGCTCAAGCTTCGAATTCTGCAGTCGACGGTACCGCGGGCCCGGGATCCAC
CGGATCTAGATAACTGATCATAATCAGCCATACCACATTTGTAGAGGTTTTACTTGCTTTAAAAAACCTC
CCACACCTCCCCCTGAACCTGAAACATAAAATGAATGCAATTGTTGTTGTTAACTTGTTTATTGCAGCTT
ATAATGGTTACAAATAAAGCAATAGCATCACAAATTTCACAAATAAAGCATTTTTTTCACTGCATTCTAG
TTGTGGTTTGTCCAAACTCATCAATGTATCTTAACGCGTAAATTGTAAGCGTTAATATTTTGTTAAAATT
CGCGTTAAATTTTTGTTAAATCAGCTCATTTTTTAACCAATAGGCCGAAATCGGCAAAATCCCTTATAAA
TCAAAAGAATAGACCGAGATAGGGT
[37 nt withheld, positions 2756-2792]
AAAGAACGTGGACTCCAACGTCAAAGG
[49 nt withheld, positions 2820-2868]
T
[91 nt withheld, positions 2870-2960]
G
[124 nt withheld, positions 2962-3085]
CAGGTGGCACTTTTCGGGGAAATGTGCGCGGAACCCCTATTTGTTTATTTTTCTAAATACATTCAAATAT
GTATCCGCTCATGAGACAATAACCCTGATAAATGCTTCAATAATATTGAAAAAGGAAGAGTCCTGAGGCG
GAAAGAACCAGCTGTGGAATGTGTGTCAGTTAGGGTGTGGAAAGTCCCCAGGCTCCCCAGCAGGCAGAAG
TATGCAAAGCATGCATCTCAATTAGTCAGCAACCAGGTGTGGAAAGTCCCCAGGCTCCCCAGCAGGCAGA
AGTATGCAAAGCATGCATCTCAATTAGTCAGCAACCATAGTCCCGCCCCTAACTCCGCCCATCCCGCCCC
TAACTCCGCCCAGTTCCGCCCATTCTCCGCCCCATGGCTGACTAATTTTTTTTATTTATGCAGAGGCCGA
GGCCGCCTCGGCCTCTGAGCTATTCCAGAAGTAGTGAGGAGGCTTTTTTGGAGGCCTAGGCTTTTGCAAA
GATCGATCAAGAGACAGGATGAGGATCGTTTCGCATGATTGAACAAGATGGATTGCACGCAGGTTCTCCG
GCCGCTTGGGTGGAGAGGCTATTCGGCTATGACTGGGCACAACAGACAATCGGCTGCTCTGATGCCGCCG
TGTTCCGGCTGTCAGCGCAGGGGCGCCCGGTTCTTTTTGTCAAGACCGACCTGTCCGGTGCCCTGAATGA
ACTGCAAGACGAGGCAGCGCGGCTATCGTGGCTGGCCACGACGGGCGTTCCTTGCGCAGCTGTGCTCGAC
GTTGTCACTGAAGCGGGAAGGGACTGGCTGCTATTGGGCGAAGTGCCGGGGCAGGATCTCCTGTCATCTC
ACCTTGCTCCTGCCGAGAAAGTATCCATCATGGCTGATGCAATGCGGCGGCTGCATACGCTTGATCCGGC
TACCTGCCCATTCGACCACCAAGCGAAACATCGCATCGAGCGAGCACGTACTCGGATGGAAGCCGGTCTT
GTCGATCAGGATGATCTGGACGAAGAGCATCAGGGGCTCGCGCCAGCCGAACTGTTCGCCAGGCTCAAGG
CGAGCATGCCCGACGGCGAGGATCTCGTCGTGACCCATGGCGATGCCTGCTTGCCGAATATCATGGTGGA
AAATGGCCGCTTTTCTGGATTCATCGACTGTGGCCGGCTGGGTGTGGCGGACCGCTATCAGGACATAGCG
TTGGCTACCCGTGATATTGCTGAAGAGCTTGGCGGCGAATGGGCTGACCGCTTCCTCGTGCTTTACGGTA
TCGCCGCTCCCGATTCGCAGCGCATCGCCTTCTATCGCCTTCTTGACGAGTTCTTCTGAGCGGGACTCTG
GGGTTCGAAATGACCGACCAAGCGACGCCCAACCTGCCATCACGAGATTTCGATTCCACCGCCGCCTTCT
ATGAAAGGTTGGGCTTCGGAATCGTTTTCCGGGACGCCGGCTGGATGATCCTCCAGCGCGGGGATCTCAT
GCTGGAGTTCTTCGCCCACCCTAGGGGGAGGCTAACTGAAACACGGAAGGAGACAATACCGGAAGGAACC
CGCGCTATGACGGCAATAAAAAGACAGAATAAAACGCACGGTGTTGGGTCGTTTGTTCATAAACGCGGGG
TTCGGTCCCAGGGCTGGCACTCTGTCGATACCCCACCGAGACCCCATTGGGGCCAATACGCCCGCGTTTC
TTCCTTTTCCCCACCCCACCCCCCAAGTTCGGGTGAAGGCCCAGGGCTCGCAGCCAACGTCGGGGCGGCA
GGCCCTGCCATAGCCTCAGGTTACTCATATATACTTTAGATTGATTTAAAACTTCATTTTTAATTTAAAA
GGATCTAGGTGAAGATCCTTTTTGATAATCTCATGACCAAAATCCCTTAACGTGAGTTTTCGTTCCACTG
AGCGTCAGACCCCGTAGAAAAGATCAAAGGATCTTCTTGAGATCCTTTTTTTCTGCGCGTAATCTGCTGC
TTGCAAACAAAAAAACCACCGCTACCAGCGGTGGTTTGTTTGCCGGATCAAGAGCTACCAACTCTTTTTC
CGAAGGTAACTGGCTTCAGCAGAGCGCAGATACCAAATACTGTTCTTCTAGTGTAGCCGTAGTTAGGCCA
CCACTTCAAGAACTCTGTAGCACCGCCTACATACCTCGCTCTGCTAATCCTGTTACCAGTGGCTGCTGCC
AGTGGCGATAAGTCGTGTCTTACCGGGTTGGACTCAAGACGATAGTTACCGGATAAGGCGCAGCGGTCGG
GCTGAACGGGGGGTTCGTGCACACAGCCCAGCTTGGAGCGAACGACCTACACCGAACTGAGATACCTACA
GCGTGAGCTATGAGAAAGCGCCACGCTTCCCGAAGGGAGAAAGGCGGACAGGTATCCGGTAAGCGGCAGG
GTCGGAACAGGAGAGCGCACGAGGGAGCTTCCAGGGGGAAACGCCTGGTATCTTTATAGTCCTGTCGGGT
TTCGCCACCTCTGACTTGAGCGTCGATTTTTGTGATGCTCGTCAGGGGGGCGGAGCCTATGGAAAAACGC
CAGCAACGCGGCCTTTTTACGGTT
