>Addgene plasmid #98167 | p-mCherry-C1-Aurora | depositor partial sequence | sequence record 179940 | Aurora gene
ATGGATTACGGCGGAGCCCTGTCAGCAGTCGGCCTGTTTCAGACCTCATATACCCTGGAGAATAACGGCA
GCGTCATCTGTATCCCAAATAACGGGCAGTGTTTCTGCCTGGCATGGCTGAAGAGCAACGGCACCAATGC
AGAGAAGCTGGCAGCCAATATCCTGCAGTGGGTGTCATTTGCCCTGTCTGTGGCATGTCTGGGATGGTAC
GCCTATCAGGCATGGAGAGCCACTTGTGGATGGGAGAACGTGTATGTCGCTCTGATTCAGATGATGAAGA
GCATCATTGAGGCCTTCCATTCCTTTGATTCACCAGCTACTCTGTGGCTGTCAAGTGGCAACGGGGTCAG
GTGGATGAGATATGGGAGCTGGCTGCTGACCTGCCCCGTGATTCTGATCCACCTGAGCAACCTGACTGGC
CTGAAGGACGATTACAGCAAGCGCACTATGGGGCTGCTGGTCTCAGACGTGGGATGTATCGTGTGGGGCG
CCACAAGCGCAATGTGCACAGGCTGGACCAAGATCCTGTTTTTCCTGATCAGCCTGTCTTACGGCATGTA
CACTTACTTCCATGCCGCAAAGGTGTACATCGAGGCTTTCCACACCGTGCCAAAGGGACTGTGCAGACAG
CTGGTGCGGGCAATGGCTTGGCTGTTCTTTGTGAGCTGGGGGATGTTTCCAGTCCTGTTTCTGCTGGGAC
CCGAGGGCTTCGGGCACATCAGCAGATACGGGTCCAACATTGGCCACAGCATTCTGGATCTGATTGCCAA
GCAGATGTGGGGAGTGCTGGGAAACTACCTGAGGGTGAAAATTCACAGCCATATCCTGCTGTACGGAGAT
ATCCGCAAGAAGCAGAAAATCACCATTGCAGGGCAGGAAATGGAAGTGGAAACTCTGGTCGCCGAGGAGG
AAGAC
